>Addgene plasmid #17382 | pBabe-N-ZAP-Zeo | depositor full sequence | sequence record 8563 | Author sequence
CTGCAGCCTGAATATGGGCCAAACAGGATATCTGTGGTAAGCAGTTCCTGCCCCGGCTCAGGGCCAAGAA
CAGATGGAACAGCTGAATATGGGCCAAACAGGATATCTGTGGTAAGCAGTTCCTGCCCCGGCTCAGGGCC
AAGAACAGATGGTCCCCAGATGCGGTCCAGCCCTCAGCAGTTTCTAGAGAACCATCAGATGTTTCCAGGG
TGCCCCAAGGACCTGAAATGACCCTGTGCCTTATTTGAACTAACCAATCAGTTCGCTTCTCGCTTCTGTT
CGCGCGCTTCTGCTCCCCGAGCTCAATAAAAGAGCCCACAACCCCTCACTCGGGGCGCCAGTCCTCCGAT
TGACTGAGTCGCCCGGGTACCCGTGTATCCAATAAACCCTCTTGCAGTTGCATCCGACTTGTGGTCTCGC
TGTTCCTTGGGAGGGTCTCCTCTGAGTGATTGACTACCCGTCAGCGGGGGTCTTTCATTTGGGGGCTCGT
CCGGGATCGGGAGACCCCTGCCCAGGGACCACCGACCCACCACCGGGAGGCAAGCTGGCCAGCAACTTAT
CTGTGTCTGTCCGATTGTCTAGTGTCTATGACTGATTTTATGCGCCTGCGTCGGTACTAGTTAGCTAACT
AGCTCTGTATCTGGCGGACCCGTGGTGGAACTGACGAGTTCTGAACACCCGGCCGCAACCCTGGGAGACG
TCCCAGGGACTTTGGGGGCCGTTTTTGTGGCCCGACCTGAGGAAGGGAGTCGATGTGGAATCCGACCCCG
TCAGGATATGTGGTTCTGGTAGGAGACGAGAACCTAAAACAGTTCCCGCCTCCGTCTGAATTTTTGCTTT
CGGTTTGGAACCGAAGCCGCGCGTCTTGTCTGCTGCAGCATCGTTCTGTGTTGTCTCTGTCTGACTGTGT
TTCTGTATTTGTCTGAAAATTAGGGCCAGACTGTTACCACTCCCTTAAGTTTGACCTTAGATCACTGGAA
AGATGTCGAGCGGCTCGCTCACAACCAGTCGGTAGATGTCAAGAAGAGACGTTGGGTTACCTTCTGCTCT
GCAGAATGGCCAACCTTTAACGTCGGATGGCCGCGAGACGGCACCTTTAACCGAGACCTCATCACCCAGG
TTAAGATCAAGGTCTTTTCACCTGGCCCGCATGGACACCCAGACCAGGTCCCCTACATCGTGACCTGGGA
AGCCTTGGCTTTTGACCCCCCTCCCTGGGTCAAGCCCTTTGTACACCCTAAGCCTCCGCCTCCTCTTCTT
CCATCCGCGCCGTCTCTCCCCCTTGAACCTCCTCTTTCGACCCCGCCTCAATCCTCCCTTTATCCAGCCC
TCACTCCTTCTCTAGGCGCCGGCCGGATCCCAGTGTGGTGGTACGTAGGAATTAATTCGCCAGCACAGTG
GTCGACCTGTGGAATGTGTGTCAGTTAGGGTGTGGAAAGTCCCCAGGCTCCCCAGCAGGCAGAAGTATGC
AAAGCATGCATCTCAATTAGTCAGCAACCAGGTGTGGAAAGTCCCCAGGCTCCCCAGCAGGCAGAAGTAT
GCAAAGCATGCATCTCAATTAGTCAGCAACCATAGTCCCGCCCCTAACTCCGCCCATCCCGCCCCTAACT
CCGCCCAGTTCCGCCCATTCTCCGCCCCATGGCTGACTAATTTTTTTTATTTATGCAGAGGCCGAGGCCG
CCTCGGCCTCTGAGCTATTCCAGAAGTAGTGAGGAGGCTTTTTTGGAGGCCTAGGCTTTTGCAAAAAGCT
TGCCACCATGGCTTATCCATATGATGTTCCAGATATGCTGAATTCGGCACGAGGCAGCCTCGCAGTCCGG
AGCTCCGGGGACCTCACGTCTAGCCTGGAACCGAGGGTGCCGCGGCACGGCGGACCTGCCGGCGAAAGGT
TGCTTGCTTCCCATTCGCTCTCCCACGCGGCTAACTTTAAATCTGACCCCGGGACCTGGCCGGTGAGGTC
GGGCCTCGCGACGCCACCGCCGGAGTTGGAAAGCGAAACCGCTCTGCGCTAGGAGCGGCACCGCCCGCGT
CCGGCCCCTGGGGCCGCGTGTAAGTTTCGATTCTCCGTAAAGCCGAGTCCCGCGCAGCGGCCCGAGCGGC
GGCAGCCATAGCGCGCCATGGCAGATCCCGGGGTATGCTGTTTCATCACCAAGATCCTGTGCGCCCACGG
GGGCCGTATGACCCTGGAGGAACTGCTGGGTGAGATCAGGCTCCCCGAGGCGCAGCTCTACGAGCTGCTG
GAGACGGCGGGGCCCGATCGCTTCGTGCTATTGGAGACTGGAGGCCAGGCCGGGATCACTCGGTCTGTAG
TGGCTACTACTCGAGCCCGCGTCTGCCGTCGGAAGTACTGCCAGAGACCCTGCGACAGCCTGCACCTCTG
CAAGCTTAATCTGCTCGGCCGGTGCCACTATGCACAGTCTCAGCGGAACCTCTGCAAATATTCTCACGAT
GTTCTCTCGGAACAGAACTTCCAGATCCTGAAGAATCATGAGCTCTCTGGGCTTAACCAAGAGGAGCTAG
CTTGCCTCCTGGTCCAAAGCGACCCTTTTTTCCTGCCCGAGATATGCAAGAGTTACAAAGGAGAGGGCCG
AAAACAGACCTGTGGGCAGCCACAGCCATGCGAGAGACTCCACATCTGTGAGCACTTCACCCGGGGCAAC
TGCAGTTACCTCAACTGTCTCAGGTCTCACAACCTGATGGACAGAAAGGTGTTGACCATCATGAGGGAGC
ACGGGCTGAGTCCTGATGTGGTCCAGAACATCCAGGACATCTGCAACAACAAACACGCCAGGAGGAACCC
GCCTGGCACGAGAGCTGCCCATCCACACCGCAGAGGCGGCGCACACAGAGACAGAAGCAAAAGCAGAGAC
CGCTTCCTTCACGGCGGCCGCGCCAAGTTGACCAGTGCCGTTCCGGTGCTCACCGCGCGCGACGTCGCCG
GAGCGGTCGAGTTCTGGACCGACCGGCTCGGGTTCTCCCGGGACTTCGTGGAGGACGACTTCGCCGGTGT
GGTCCGGGACGACGTGACCCTGTTCATCAGCGCGGTCCAGGACCAGGTGGTGCCGGACAACACCCTGGCC
TGGGTGTGGGTGCGCGGCCTGGACGAGCTGTACGCCGAGTGGTCGGAGGTCGTGTCCACGAACTTCCGGG
ACGCCTCCGGGCCGGCCATGACCGAGATCGGCGAGCAGCCGTGGGGGCGGGAGTTCGCCCTGCGCGACCC
GGCCGGCAACTGCGTGCACTTCGTGGCCGAGGAGCAGGACTGAATCGATAAAATAAAAGATTTTATTTAG
TCTCCAGAAAAAGGGGGGAATGAAAGACCCCACCTGTAGGTTTGGCAAGCTAGATAACTTCGTATAATGT
ATGCTATACGAAGTTATCTAGCTTAAGTAACGCCATTTTGCAAGGCATGGAAAAATACATAACTGAGAAT
AGAGAAGTTCAGATCAAGGTCAGGAACAGATGGAACAGCTGAATATGGGCCAAACAGGATATCTGTGGTA
AGCAGTTCCTGCCCCGGCTCAGGGCCAAGAACAGATGGAACAGCTGAATATGGGCCAAACAGGATATCTG
TGGTAAGCAGTTCCTGCCCCGGCTCAGGGCCAAGAACAGATGGTCCCCAGATGCGGTCCAGCCCTCAGCA
GTTTCTAGAGAACCATCAGATGTTTCCAGGGTGCCCCAAGGACCTGAAATGACCCTGTGCCTTATTTGAA
CTAACCAATCAGTTCGCTTCTCGCTTCTGTTCGCGCGCTTCTGCTCCCCGAGCTCAATAAAAGAGCCCAC
AACCCCTCACTCGGGGCGCCAGTCCTCCGATTGACTGAGTCGCCCGGGTACCCGTGTATCCAATAAACCC
TCTTGCAGTTGCATCCGACTTGTGGTCTCGCTGTTCCTTGGGAGGGTCTCCTCTGAGTGATTGACTACCC
GTCAGCGGGGGTCTTTCATTTCCGACTTGTGGTCTCGCTGCCTTGGGAGGGTCTCCTCTGAGTGATTGAC
TACCCGTCAGCGGGGGTCTTCACATGCAGCATGTATCAAAATTAATTTGGTTTTTTTTCTTAAGTATTTA
CATTAAATGGCCATAGTTGCATTAATGAATCGGCCAACGCGCGGGGAGAGGCGGTTTGCGTATTGGCGCT
CTTCCGCTTCCTCGCTCACTGACTCGCTGCGCTCGGTCGTTCGGCTGCGGCGAGCGGTATCAGCTCACTC
AAAGGCGGTAATACGGTTATCCACAGAATCAGGGGATAACGCAGGAAAGAACATGTGAGCAAAAGGCCAG
CAAAAGGCCAGGAACCGTAAAAAGGCCGCGTTGCTGGCGTTTTTCCATAGGCTCCGCCCCCCTGACGAGC
ATCACAAAAATCGACGCTCAAGTCAGAGGTGGCGAAACCCGACAGGACTATAAAGATACCAGGCGTTTCC
CCCTGGAAGCTCCCTCGTGCGCTCTCCTGTTCCGACCCTGCCGCTTACCGGATACCTGTCCGCCTTTCTC
CCTTCGGGAAGCGTGGCGCTTTCTCATAGCTCACGCTGTAGGTATCTCAGTTCGGTGTAGGTCGTTCGCT
CCAAGCTGGGCTGTGTGCACGAACCCCCCGTTCAGCCCGACCGCTGCGCCTTATCCGGTAACTATCGTCT
TGAGTCCAACCCGGTAAGACACGACTTATCGCCACTGGCAGCAGCCACTGGTAACAGGATTAGCAGAGCG
AGGTATGTAGGCGGTGCTACAGAGTTCTTGAAGTGGTGGCCTAACTACGGCTACACTAGAAGGACAGTAT
TTGGTATCTGCGCTCTGCTGAAGCCAGTTACCTTCGGAAAAAGAGTTGGTAGCTCTTGATCCGGCAAACA
AACCACCGCTGGTAGCGGTGGTTTTTTTGTTTGCAAGCAGCAGATTACGCGCAGAAAAAAAGGATCTCAA
GAAGATCCTTTGATCTTTTCTACGGGGTCTGACGCTCAGTGGAACGAAAACTCACGTTAAGGGATTTTGG
TCATGAGATTATCAAAAAGGATCTTCACCTAGATCCTTTTAAATTAAAAATGAAGTTTGCGGCCGGCCGC
AAATCAATCTAAAGTATATATGAGTAAACTTGGTCTGACAGTTACCAATGCTTAATCAGTGAGGCACCTA
TCTCAGCGATCTGTCTATTTCGTTCATCCATAGTTGCCTGACTCCCCGTCGTGTAGATAACTACGATACG
GGAGGGCTTACCATCTGGCCCCAGTGCTGCAATGATACCGCGAGACCCACGCTCACCGGCTCCAGATTTA
TCAGCAATAAACCAGCCAGCCGGAAGGGCCGAGCGCAGAAGTGGTCCTGCAACTTTATCCGCCTCCATCC
AGTCTATTAATTGTTGCCGGGAAGCTAGAGTAAGTAGTTCGCCAGTTAATAGTTTGCGCAACGTTGTTGC
CATTGCTACAGGCATCGTGGTGTCACGCTCGTCGTTTGGTATGGCTTCATTCAGCTCCGGTTCCCAACGA
TCAAGGCGAGTTACATGATCCCCCATGTTGTGCAAAAAAGCGGTTAGCTCCTTCGGTCCTCCGATCGTTG
TCAGAAGTAAGTTGGCCGCAGTGTTATCACTCATGGTTATGGCAGCACTGCATAATTCTCTTACTGTCAT
GCCATCCGTAAGATGCTTTTCTGTGACTGGTGAGTACTCAACCAAGTCATTCTGAGAATAGTGTATGCGG
CGACCGAGTTGCTCTTGCCCGGCGTCAACACGGGATAATACCGCGCCACATAGCAGAACTTTAAAAGTGC
TCATCATTGGAAAACGTTCTTCGGGGCGAAAACTCTCAAGGATCTTACCGCTGTTGAGATCCAGTTCGAT
GTAACCCACTCGTGCACCCAACTGATCTTCAGCATCTTTTACTTTCACCAGCGTTTCTGGGTGAGCAAAA
ACAGGAAGGCAAAATGCCGCAAAAAAGGGAATAAGGGCGACACGGAAATGTTGAATACTCATACTCTTCC
TTTTTCAATATTATTGAAGCATTTATCAGGGTTATTGTCTCATGAGCGGATACATATTTGAATGTATTTA
GAAAAATAAACAAATAGGGGTTCCGCGCACATTTCCCCGAAAAGTGCCAC
Features (pLannotate 1.2.2; 15 found; start..end, strand, type, name):
      8..477     +  LTR            LTR: long terminal repeat from Moloney murine leukemia virus
    601..875     +  misc_feature   MESV Ψ (fragment): packaging signal of murine embryonic stem cell virus
    934..1350    +  CDS            gag (truncated): truncated Moloney murine leukemia virus (MMLV) gag gene lacking the start codon
   1416..1745    +  promoter       SV40 promoter: SV40 enhancer and early promoter
   2118..2882    +  CDS            Zc3hav1 (fragment): ZCCHV_RAT - Also known as Zap. Experimental evidence at protein level: Swiss-Prot protein existence level 1. Antiviral protein which inhibits the replication of viruses by recruiting the cellular RNA degradation machineries to degrade the viral mRNAs. Binds to a ZAP-responsive element (ZRE) present in the target viral mRNA, recruits cellular poly(A)-specific ribonuclease PARN to remove the poly(A) tail, and the 3'-5' exoribonuclease complex exosome to degrade the RNA body from the 3'-end. It also recruits the decapping complex DCP1-DCP2 through RNA helicase p72 (DDX17) to remove the cap struct
   2892..3263    +  CDS            BleoR: antibiotic-binding protein; Sh ble from Streptoalloteichus hindustanus; confers resistance to bleomycin, phleomycin, and Zeocin™
   3309..3343    +  LTR            3' LTR (ΔU3) (fragment): self-inactivating 3' long terminal repeat (LTR) from Moloney murine leukemia virus
   3344..3377    -  protein_bind   loxP: Cre-mediated recombination occurs in the 8-bp core sequence (GCATACAT). Cre recombinase
   3378..3468    +  LTR            3' LTR (ΔU3) (fragment): self-inactivating 3' long terminal repeat (LTR) from Moloney murine leukemia virus
   3469..3938    +  LTR            LTR: long terminal repeat from Moloney murine leukemia virus
   3949..3995    +  LTR            5' LTR (truncated) (fragment): truncated long terminal repeat from Moloney murine sarcoma virus
   4078..4126    -  CDS            lacI (fragment): lac repressor; lacI; The lac repressor binds to the lac operator to inhibit transcription in E. coli. This inhibition can be relieved by adding lactose or isopropyl-β-D-thiogalactopyranoside (IPTG).
   4312..4900    -  rep_origin     ori: high-copy-number ColE1/pMB1/pBR322/pUC origin of replication
   5082..5942    -  CDS            AmpR: β-lactamase; bla; confers resistance to ampicillin, carbenicillin, and related antibiotics
   5943..6047    -  promoter       AmpR promoter: bla
