[The description below was written by a language model from this plasmid's Addgene catalogue record and pLannotate feature annotations shown in this document.]
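Description:
pBabe-N-ZAP-Zeo is a Moloney murine leukemia virus-based retroviral vector for stable expression in mammalian cells, built on pBabe-HAZ, a modified pBabe backbone. It is propagated in E. coli through a high-copy ColE1/pUC-type origin with ampicillin selection from the bla gene and its promoter. The retroviral portion consists of a 5′ LTR, a packaging signal (Ψ) extended into a truncated gag region lacking its start codon, and a 3′ LTR. Together these allow the transcript to be packaged into virions when gag, pol and env are supplied in trans by a packaging cell line. The 3′ LTR region carries an embedded loxP site. A site placed there would be expected to be duplicated into both LTRs during reverse transcription, which would make the integrated provirus excisable by Cre, although the record does not state this purpose.

The insert is NZAP, the N-terminal 254 amino acids of the rat zinc-finger antiviral protein ZAP (Zc3hav1), cloned between EcoRI and NotI sites. ZAP is a CCCH-type zinc finger protein that binds responsive elements in viral mRNAs and recruits cellular RNA degradation machinery. In the feature table the ZAP fragment lies downstream of the SV40 enhancer/early promoter and is followed after only a few bases by the Sh ble (BleoR) coding sequence. This spacing, with no intervening promoter or IRES annotated, suggests an NZAP–Zeocin resistance fusion, but the record does not say so explicitly. The roughly 370 bp between the SV40 promoter and the ZAP fragment are unannotated. Zeocin is the mammalian selectable marker. The construct is suited to transducing cells, selecting stable NZAP expressors, and testing the inhibition of retroviral RNA production.
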