Addgene plasmid #17382: pBabe-N-ZAP-Zeo
Depositing lab: Stephen Goff. Depositing organization: Columbia University. Publication: Inhibition of retroviral RNA production by ZAP, a CCCH-type zinc finger protein. Gao G, Guo X, Goff SP. Science. 2002 Sep 6. 297(5587):1703-6. 10.1126/science.1074276 PubMed 12215647.
Backbone
  Vector backbone: pBabe-HAZ (modified pBabe vector)
  Backbone manufacturer: Goff Lab
  Vector type: Mammalian Expression, Retroviral
  Selectable markers: Zeocin
Growth in bacteria
  Bacterial resistance: Ampicillin, 100 μg/mL
  Growth temperature: 37°C
  Growth strain: DH5alpha
  Copy number: High Copy
Gene/Insert
  Gene/Insert name: NZAP (alt names: ZAP; Zinc-finger Antiviral Protein)
  Species: R. norvegicus (rat)
  Mutation: N-terminal region of ZAP (amino acids 1-254)
  Entrez Gene: Zc3hav1 (a.k.a. ARTD13, PARP13, Zap)
  Cloning method: Restriction Enzyme; 5′ cloning site EcoRI (not destroyed); 3′ cloning site NotI (not destroyed)
  Sequencing primers: 5′ SV40pro-F
Terms and licenses: Academic/Nonprofit Terms; Industry Terms: Not Available to Industry
How to cite: pBabe-N-ZAP-Zeo was a gift from Stephen Goff (Addgene plasmid # 17382 ; http://n2t.net/addgene:17382 ; RRID:Addgene_17382)
