>Addgene plasmid #17382 | pBabe-N-ZAP-Zeo | addgene partial sequence | sequence record 23311 | SV40pro-F 5'-TATTTATGCAGAGGCCGAGG-3'
AAGTAGTGAGGAGGCTTTTTTGGAGGCCTAGGCTTTTGCAAAAGCTTGCCACCATGGCTTATCCATATGA
TGTTCCAGATTATGCTGAATTCGGCACGAGGCAGCCTCGCAGTCCGGAGCTCCGGGGACCTCACGTCTAG
CCTGGAACCGAGGGTGCCGCGGCACGGCGGACCTGCCGGCGAAAGGTTGCTTGCTTCCCATTCGCTCTCC
CACGCGGCTAACTTTAAATCTGACCCCGGGACCTGGCCGGTGAGGTCGGGCCTCGCGACGCCACCGCCGG
AGTTGGAAAGCGAAACCGCTCTGCGCTAGGAGCGGCACCGCCCGCGTCCGCCCCTGGGGCCGCGTGTAAG
TTTCGATTCTCCGTAAAGCCGAGTCCCGCGCAGCGGCCCGAGCGGCGGCAGCCATAGCGCGCCATGGCAG
ATCCCGGGGTATGCTGTTTCATCACCAAGATCCTGTGCGCCCACGGGGGCCGTATGACCCTGGAGGAACT
GCTGGGTGAGATCAGGCTCCCCGAGGCGCAGCTCTACGAGCTGCTGGGGACGGCGGGGCCCGATCGCTTC
GTGCTATT
